>Addgene plasmid #128208 | pFH103 | addgene full sequence | sequence record 252907 | Addgene NGS Result
GGGTCTCAATTGTAATTTCTACTAAGTGTAGATTTGTCTTCGCAGCTGGCACGACAGGTTTCCCGACTGG
AAAGCGGGCAGTGAGCGCAACGCAATTAATGTGAGTTAGCTCACTCATTAGGCACCCCAGGCTTTACACT
TTATGCTTCCGGCTCGTATGTTGTGTGGAATTGTGAGCGGATAACAATTTCACACAGGAAACAGCTATGA
CCATGATTACGCCAAGCTTGCATGCCTGCAGGTCGACTCTAGAGGATCCCCGGGTACCGAGCTCGAATTC
ACTGGCCGTCGTTTTACAACGTCGTGACTGGGAAAACCCTGGCGTTACCCAACTTAATCGCCTTGCAGCA
CATCCCCCTTTCGCCAGCTGGCGTAATAGCGAAGAGGCCCGCACCGATCGCCCTTCCCAACAGTTGCGCA
GCCTGAATGGCGAATGGCGCCTGATGCGGTATTTTCTCCTTACGCATCTGTGCGGTATTTCACACCGCAT
ATGGTGCACTCTCAGTACAATCTGCTCTGATGCCGCATAGTTAAGCCAGCCCCGACACCCGCCAACACCC
GCTGACGCGCCCTGACGGGCTTGTCTGCTCCCGGCATCCGCTTACAGACAAGCTGTGACGAAGACAATTT
TTTTTTCGCTTGAGACCGAGGCTAGGTGGAGGCTCAGTGATGATAAGTCTGCGATGGTGGATGCATGTGT
CATGGTCATAGCTGTTTCCTGTGTGAAATTGTTATCCGCTCAGAGGGCACAATCCTATTCCGCGCTATCC
GACAATCTCCAAGACATTAGGTGGAGTTCAGTTCGGCGTATGGCATATGTCGCTGGAAAGAACATGTGAG
CAAAAGGCCAGCAAAAGGCCAGGAACCGTAAAAAGGCCGCGTTGCTGGCGTTTTTCCATAGGCTCCGCCC
CCCTGACGAGCATCACAAAAATCGACGCTCAAGTCAGAGGTGGCGAAACCCGACAGGACTATAAAGATAC
CAGGCGTTTCCCCCTGGAAGCTCCCTCGTGCGCTCTCCTGTTCCGACCCTGCCGCTTACCGGATACCTGT
CCGCCTTTCTCCCTTCGGGAAGCGTGGCGCTTTCTCATAGCTCACGCTGTAGGTATCTCAGTTCGGTGTA
GGTCGTTCGCTCCAAGCTGGGCTGTGTGCACGAACCCCCCGTTCAGCCCGACCGCTGCGCCTTATCCGGT
AACTATCGTCTTGAGTCCAACCCGGTAAGACACGACTTATCGCCACTGGCAGCAGCCACTGGTAACAGGA
TTAGCAGAGCGAGGTATGTAGGCGGTGCTACAGAGTTCTTGAAGTGGTGGCCTAACTACGGCTACACTAG
AAGAACAGTATTTGGTATCTGCGCTCTGCTGAAGCCAGTTACCTTCGGAAAAAGAGTTGGTAGCTCTTGA
TCCGGCAAACAAACCACCGCTGGTAGCGGTGGTTTTTTTGTTTGCAAGCAGCAGATTACGCGCAGAAAAA
AAGGATCTCAAGAAGATCCTTTGATCTTTTCTACGGGGTCTGACGCTCTATTCAACAAAGCCGCCGTCCC
GTCAAGTCAGCGTAAATGGGTAGGGGGCTTCAAATCGTCCGCTCTGCCAGTGTTACAACCAATTAACAAA
TTCTGATTAGAAAAACTCATCGAGCATCAAATGAAACTGCAATTTATTCATATCAGGATTATCAATACCA
TATTTTTGAAAAAGCCGTTTCTGTAATGAAGGAGAAAACTCACCGAGGCAGTTCCATAGGATGGCAAGAT
CCTGGTATCGGTCTGCGATTCCGACTCGTCCAACATCAATACAACCTATTAATTTCCCCTCGTCAAAAAT
AAGGTTATCAAGTGAGAAATCACCATGAGTGACGACTGAATCCGGTGAGAATGGCAAAAGCTTATGCATT
TCTTTCCAGACTTGTTCAACAGGCCAGCCATTACGCTCGTCATCAAAATCACTCGCATCAACCAAACCGT
TATTCATTCGTGATTGCGCCTGAGCGAGACGAAATACGCGATCGCTGTTAAAAGGACAATTACAAACAGG
AATCGAATGCAACCGGCGCAGGAACACTGCCAGCGCATCAACAATATTTTCACCTGAATCAGGATATTCT
TCTAATACCTGGAATGCTGTTTTCCCGGGGATCGCAGTGGTGAGTAACCATGCATCATCAGGAGTACGGA
TAAAATGCTTGATGGTCGGAAGAGGCATAAATTCCGTCAGCCAGTTTAGTCTGACCATCTCATCTGTAAC
ATCATTGGCAACGCTACCTTTGCCATGTTTCAGAAACAACTCTGGCGCATCGGGCTTCCCATACAATCGA
TAGATTGTCGCACCTGATTGCCCGACATTATCGCGAGCCCATTTATACCCATATAAATCAGCATCCATGT
TGGAATTTAATCGCGGCCTCGAGCAAGACGTTTCCCGTTGAATATGGCTCATAACACCCCTTGTATTACT
GTTTATGTAAGCAGACAGTTTTATTGTTCATGATGATATATTTTTATCTTGTGCAATGTAACATCAGAGA
TTTTGAGACACAACGTGGCTTTCCCCCGCCGCTCTAGAACTAGTGGATCCAAATAAAACGAAAGGCTCAG
TCGAAAGACTGGGCCTTTCGTTTTATCTGTTGTTTGTCGCATTATACGAGACGTCCAGGTTGGGATACCT
GAAACAAAACCCATCGTACGGCCAAGGAAGTCTCCAATAACTGTGATCCACCACAAGCGCCAGGGTTTTC
CCAGTCACGACGTTGTAAAACGACGGCCAGTCATGCATAATCCGCACGCATCTGGAATAAGGAAGTGCCA
TTCCGCCTGACCT
Features (pLannotate 1.2.2; 12 found; start..end, strand, type, name):
     42..84      +  CDS            lacI (fragment): lac repressor; lacI; The lac repressor binds to the lac operator to inhibit transcription in E. coli. This inhibition can be relieved by adding lactose or isopropyl-β-D-thiogalactopyranoside (IPTG).
     97..118     +  protein_bind   CAP binding site: CAP binding activates transcription in the presence of cAMP. E. coli catabolite activator protein
    133..163     +  promoter       lac promoter: promoter for the E. coli lac operon
    171..187     +  protein_bind   lac operator: The lac repressor binds to the lac operator to inhibit transcription in E. coli. This inhibition can be relieved by adding lactose or isopropyl-β-D-thiogalactopyranoside (IPTG). lac repressor encoded by lacI
    224..280     -  misc_feature   MCS: pUC18/19 multiple cloning site
    277..434     +  CDS            lacZα (fragment): LacZα fragment of β-galactosidase; lacZ fragment
    440..539     -  misc_feature   bom (fragment): basis of mobility region from pBR322
    893..1481    -  rep_origin     ori: high-copy-number ColE1/pMB1/pBR322/pUC origin of replication
   1617..2432    -  CDS            KanR: aminoglycoside phosphotransferase; aph(3')-Ia; confers resistance to kanamycin in bacteria or G418 (Geneticin®) in eukaryotes
   2548..2570    +  misc_feature   MCS (fragment): pBluescript multiple cloning site
   2570..2616    +  terminator     rrnB T1 terminator: transcription terminator T1 from the E. coli rrnB gene
   2718..2761    -  CDS            lacZα (fragment): LacZα fragment of β-galactosidase; lacZ fragment
