[The description below was written by a language model from this plasmid's Addgene catalogue record and pLannotate feature annotations shown in this document.]
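Description:
pFH103 is a small (about 2.8 kb) synthetic cloning module built in the pTwist-Kan backbone, belonging to a modular cloning toolkit for genome editing in plants. It is maintained in E. coli as a high-copy plasmid through a ColE1/pUC-type origin of replication and is selected with kanamycin via an aph(3')-Ia aminoglycoside phosphotransferase gene. A fragment of the pBR322 basis-of-mobility region and an rrnB T1 transcription terminator are also annotated in the backbone.

The catalogued insert is a crRNA backbone for LbCas12a, the Cas12a nuclease from Lachnospiraceae bacterium, which uses a short CRISPR RNA consisting of a direct repeat followed by a target-specific spacer. The plasmid has no plant promoter of its own. The record states that it is meant to be combined with a separate AtU6-26 promoter module (pFH35), an Arabidopsis U6 small nuclear RNA promoter of the kind used to drive RNA polymerase III transcription of guide RNAs in plant cells.

The automated feature table does not annotate the crRNA scaffold itself. It does detect a bacterial lac cassette comprising a CAP binding site, lac promoter, lac operator, a pUC18/19 multiple cloning site and lacZα fragments, along with a short lacI remnant. Such a cassette could serve as a blue/white screening marker that is replaced when a spacer is inserted, but the record does not state this. It also does not describe the assembly sites or cloning scheme. The intended use is as a building block for plant crRNA expression units directing LbCas12a-mediated genome editing.
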