Addgene plasmid #128208: pFH103
Purpose: crRNA backbone for LbCas12a, combine with AtU6-26 promoter module (pFH35)
Depositing lab: Vladimir Nekrasov. Depositing organization: Rothamsted Research. Publication: A modular cloning toolkit for genome editing in plants. Hahn F, Korolev A, Sanjurjo Loures L, Nekrasov V. BMC Plant Biol. 2020 Apr 23;20(1):179. doi: 10.1186/s12870-020-02388-2. PubMed 32326901.
Backbone
  Vector backbone: pTwist-Kan
  Backbone manufacturer: Twist Biosciences
  Vector type: Plant Expression, CRISPR, Synthetic Biology
Growth in bacteria
  Bacterial resistance: Kanamycin, 50 μg/mL
  Growth temperature: 37°C
  Growth strain: DH5alpha
  Copy number: High Copy
Gene/Insert
  Gene/Insert name: crRNA backbone for LbCas12a, combine with AtU6-26 promoter module (pFH35)
  Species: Synthetic
Terms and licenses: Academic/Nonprofit Terms; Industry Terms: Not Available to Industry
How to cite: pFH103 was a gift from Vladimir Nekrasov (Addgene plasmid # 128208 ; http://n2t.net/addgene:128208 ; RRID:Addgene_128208)
